Addgene plasmid #227758: pVG124
Purpose: Expresses a version of light-inducible transcription factor EL222 (Thr83Ser) under a strong constitutive PGK1pr
Depositing lab: Sahand Jamal Rahi. Depositing organization: Swiss Federal Institute of Technology (EPFL). Publication: Light-directed evolution of dynamic, multi-state, and computational protein functionalities. Gligorovski V, Labagnara M, Scutteri L, Blackholm M, Moglich A, Mansouri N, Rahi SJ. Cell. 2026 Mar 6:S0092-8674(26)00167-4. doi: 10.1016/j.cell.2026.02.002. PubMed 41794024.
Backbone
  Vector backbone: EZL105
  Vector type: Yeast Expression
  Selectable markers: HIS3 ; Cg (budding yeast)
Growth in bacteria
  Bacterial resistance: Ampicillin, 100 μg/mL
  Growth temperature: 37°C
  Growth strain: XL10
  Growth instructions: Can also be grown in DH5alpha.
  Copy number: High Copy
Gene/Insert
  Gene/Insert name: EL222 codon-optimized for budding yeast
  Species: S. cerevisiae (budding yeast)
  Mutation: Thr83Ser mutant
  Promoter: PGK1pr
  Cloning method: Restriction Enzyme; 5′ cloning site Unknown (unknown if destroyed)
Terms and licenses: Academic/Nonprofit Terms; Industry Terms: Not Available to Industry
Depositor comments: For a single-copy integration in budding yeast, the plasmid should be cut with PmeI (double-cutter). Please visit https://doi.org/10.1101/2024.02.28.582517 for bioRxiv preprint.
How to cite: pVG124 was a gift from Sahand Jamal Rahi (Addgene plasmid # 227758 ; http://n2t.net/addgene:227758 ; RRID:Addgene_227758)
