[The description below was written by a language model from this plasmid's Addgene catalogue record and pLannotate feature annotations shown in this document.]
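Description:
pVG124 is a yeast integrating expression plasmid built on the EZL105 backbone, designed to deliver a light-inducible transcription factor into budding yeast. In E. coli it is maintained at high copy through a ColE1/pUC-type origin with ampicillin selection (AmpR/β-lactamase). It also retains pBluescript-style remnants such as an f1 origin, a lacZα fragment, lac promoter/operator elements and flanking T3 and T7 promoters. No yeast replication origin (2μ or CEN/ARS) is annotated, which fits the depositor's note that the plasmid is cut with PmeI, a double cutter, for single-copy genomic integration. The yeast selectable marker is recorded as HIS3 of Candida glabrata origin. The feature table shows a HIS3 coding sequence and promoter flanked by fragments of neighbouring genes (DED1, including a C. glabrata match, and MRM1/PET56). A second S. cerevisiae DED1 fragment lies upstream of the expression cassette, so these may be homology arms for the HIS3 locus, although the record does not name the integration site.

The payload is a yeast codon-optimized EL222 carrying a Thr83Ser substitution, driven by the strong constitutive PGK1 promoter. That promoter is listed in the catalogue but not annotated; it presumably occupies the unannotated stretch upstream of the coding sequence. The open reading frame consists of an HSV VP16 activation domain fragment joined to the Erythrobacter litoralis LOV–helix-turn-helix protein and is followed by the CYC1 terminator. EL222 binds DNA only when illuminated: light triggers an FMN–protein adduct that releases its DNA-binding domain. Fused to VP16, it therefore acts as a light-switchable activator of promoters carrying its binding sites. The construct supplies this variant constitutively for optogenetic control of gene expression, and it comes from work on light-directed evolution of protein function.
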