Features (pLannotate 1.2.2; 26 found; start..end, strand, type, name):
     13..31      -  promoter       T3 promoter: promoter for bacteriophage T3 RNA polymerase
     76..92      -  protein_bind   lac operator: The lac repressor binds to the lac operator to inhibit transcription in E. coli. This inhibition can be relieved by adding lactose or isopropyl-β-D-thiogalactopyranoside (IPTG). lac repressor encoded by lacI
    100..130     -  promoter       lac promoter: promoter for the E. coli lac operon
    145..166     -  protein_bind   CAP binding site: CAP binding activates transcription in the presence of cAMP. E. coli catabolite activator protein
    179..271     -  CDS            lacI (fragment): lac repressor; lacI; The lac repressor binds to the lac operator to inhibit transcription in E. coli. This inhibition can be relieved by adding lactose or isopropyl-β-D-thiogalactopyranoside (IPTG).
    454..1042    -  rep_origin     ori: high-copy-number ColE1/pMB1/pBR322/pUC origin of replication
   1213..2073    -  CDS            AmpR: β-lactamase; bla; confers resistance to ampicillin, carbenicillin, and related antibiotics
   2074..2178    -  promoter       AmpR promoter: bla
   2289..2324    +  CDS            rop (fragment): Rop protein, which maintains plasmids at low copy number; rop
   2426..2475    +  misc_feature   bom (fragment): basis of mobility region from pBR322
   2483..2615    +  promoter       URA3 promoter (fragment): S. cerevisiae URA3
   2615..2707    +  CDS            URA3 (fragment): PYRF_YEAST - Experimental evidence at protein level: Swiss-Prot protein existence level 1. From Saccharomyces cerevisiae (strain ATCC 204508 / S288c) (Baker's yeast).
   2763..2814    +  misc_feature   bom (fragment): basis of mobility region from pBR322
   2842..3270    -  rep_origin     f1 ori (sequence partly withheld): f1 bacteriophage origin of replication; arrow indicates direction of (+) strand synthesis
   3274..3431    -  CDS            lacZα (fragment): LacZα fragment of β-galactosidase; lacZ fragment
   3434..3452    +  promoter       T7 promoter: promoter for bacteriophage T7 RNA polymerase
   3527..3724    -  CDS            DED1 (fragment): DED1_YEAST - Also known as SPP81. Experimental evidence at protein level: Swiss-Prot protein existence level 1. ATP-binding RNA helicase involved in translation initiation. Remodels RNA in response to ADP and ATP concentrations by facilitating disruption, but also formation of RNA duplexes. Has weak ATP-dependent affinity for dsRNA, but strong ATP-dependent affinity for ssRNA. Acts as a virus host factor involved in the replication of the MBV and the L-A viruses by promoting the negative-strand RNA synthesis. May be involved in recognition of the preinitiation complex and DNA binding of the RN
   3720..4052    -  CDS            YO201_YEAST (fragment): Protein uncertain: Swiss-Prot protein existence level 5. From Saccharomyces cerevisiae (strain ATCC 204508 / S288c) (Baker's yeast).
   4826..4844    +  misc_feature   MCS (fragment): pBluescript multiple cloning site
   4881..5114    +  CDS            VP16_HHV11 (fragment): Experimental evidence at protein level: Swiss-Prot protein existence level 1. May play a role in the aggregation of tegument proteins around nucleocapsids during virus morphogenesis. From Human herpesvirus 1 (strain 17) (HHV-1) (Human herpes simplex virus 1).
   5112..5747    +  CDS            LVHTH_ERYLH (fragment): Experimental evidence at protein level: Swiss-Prot protein existence level 1. Has reversible, light-dependent DNA-binding activity. Upon illumination an internal FMN-protein adduct is formed which changes the protein conformation so that the previously sequestered DNA-binding domain is free to bind DNA. Binds to sequences within in its own promoter when illuminated but not when it has been incubated in the dark. From Erythrobacter litoralis (strain HTCC2594).
   5769..6016    +  terminator     CYC1 terminator: S. cerevisiae CYC1; transcription terminator for CYC1
   6067..6255    -  CDS            DED1 (fragment): DED1_CANGA - Protein inferred from homology: Swiss-Prot protein existence level 3. ATP-binding RNA helicase involved in translation initiation. Remodels RNA in response to ADP and ATP concentrations by facilitating disruption, but also formation of RNA duplexes (By similarity). From Candida glabrata (strain ATCC 2001 / CBS 138 / JCM 3761 / NBRC 0622 / NRRL Y-65) (Yeast) (Torulopsis glabrata).
   6742..7377    -  CDS            HIS3: HIS7_YEAST - Experimental evidence at protein level: Swiss-Prot protein existence level 1. From Saccharomyces cerevisiae (strain ATCC 204508 / S288c) (Baker's yeast).
   7483..7670    -  promoter       HIS3 promoter: S. cerevisiae HIS3
   7720..7947    +  CDS            MRM1 (fragment): MRM1_YEAST - Also known as PET56 From Saccharomyces cerevisiae (strain ATCC 204508 / S288c) (Baker's yeast).
>Addgene plasmid #227758 | pVG124 | addgene full sequence | sequence record 458107 | Addgene NGS Result
CAGCTTTTGTTCCCTTTAGTGAGGGTTAATTCCGAGCTTGGCGTAATCATGGTCATAGCTGTTTCCTGTG
TGAAATTGTTATCCGCTCACAATTCCACACAACATACGAGCCGGAAGCATAAAGTGTAAAGCCTGGGGTG
CCTAATGAGTGAGCTAACTCACATTAATTGCGTTGCGCTCACTGCCCGCTTTCCAGTCGGGAAACCTGTC
GTGCCAGCTGCATTAATGAATCGGCCAACGCGCGGGGAGAGGCGGTTTGCGTATTGGGCGCTCTTCCGCT
TCCTCGCTCACTGACTCGCTGCGCTCGGTCGTTCGGCTGCGGCGAGCGGTATCAGCTCACTCAAAGGCGG
TAATACGGTTATCCACAGAATCAGGGGATAACGCAGGAAAGAACATGTGAGCAAAAGGCCAGCAAAAGGC
CAGGAACCGTAAAAAGGCCGCGTTGCTGGCGTTTTTCCATAGGCTCCGCCCCCCTGACGAGCATCACAAA
AATCGACGCTCAAGTCAGAGGTGGCGAAACCCGACAGGACTATAAAGATACCAGGCGTTTCCCCCTGGAA
GCTCCCTCGTGCGCTCTCCTGTTCCGACCCTGCCGCTTACCGGATACCTGTCCGCCTTTCTCCCTTCGGG
AAGCGTGGCGCTTTCTCATAGCTCACGCTGTAGGTATCTCAGTTCGGTGTAGGTCGTTCGCTCCAAGCTG
GGCTGTGTGCACGAACCCCCCGTTCAGCCCGACCGCTGCGCCTTATCCGGTAACTATCGTCTTGAGTCCA
ACCCGGTAAGACACGACTTATCGCCACTGGCAGCAGCCACTGGTAACAGGATTAGCAGAGCGAGGTATGT
AGGCGGTGCTACAGAGTTCTTGAAGTGGTGGCCTAACTACGGCTACACTAGAAGAACAGTATTTGGTATC
TGCGCTCTGCTGAAGCCAGTTACCTTCGGAAAAAGAGTTGGTAGCTCTTGATCCGGCAAACAAACCACCG
CTGGTAGCGGTGGTTTTTTTGTTTGCAAGCAGCAGATTACGCGCAGAAAAAAAGGATCTCAAGAAGATCC
TTTGATCTTTTCTACGGGGTCTGACGCTCAGTGGAACGAAAACTCACGTTAAGGGATTTTGGTCATGAGA
TTATCAAAAAGGATCTTCACCTAGATCCTTTTAAATTAAAAATGAAGTTTTAAATCAATCTAAAGTATAT
ATGAGTAAACTTGGTCTGACAGTTACCAATGCTTAATCAGTGAGGCACCTATCTCAGCGATCTGTCTATT
TCGTTCATCCATAGTTGCCTGACTCCCCGTCGTGTAGATAACTACGATACGGGAGGGCTTACCATCTGGC
CCCAGTGCTGCAATGATACCGCGAGACCCACGCTCACCGGCTCCAGATTTATCAGCAATAAACCAGCCAG
CCGGAAGGGCCGAGCGCAGAAGTGGTCCTGCAACTTTATCCGCCTCCATCCAGTCTATTAATTGTTGCCG
GGAAGCTAGAGTAAGTAGTTCGCCAGTTAATAGTTTGCGCAACGTTGTTGCCATTGCTACAGGCATCGTG
GTGTCACGCTCGTCGTTTGGTATGGCTTCATTCAGCTCCGGTTCCCAACGATCAAGGCGAGTTACATGAT
CCCCCATGTTGTGCAAAAAAGCGGTTAGCTCCTTCGGTCCTCCGATCGTTGTCAGAAGTAAGTTGGCCGC
AGTGTTATCACTCATGGTTATGGCAGCACTGCATAATTCTCTTACTGTCATGCCATCCGTAAGATGCTTT
TCTGTGACTGGTGAGTACTCAACCAAGTCATTCTGAGAATAGTGTATGCGGCGACCGAGTTGCTCTTGCC
CGGCGTCAATACGGGATAATACCGCGCCACATAGCAGAACTTTAAAAGTGCTCATCATTGGAAAACGTTC
TTCGGGGCGAAAACTCTCAAGGATCTTACCGCTGTTGAGATCCAGTTCGATGTAACCCACTCGTGCACCC
AACTGATCTTCAGCATCTTTTACTTTCACCAGCGTTTCTGGGTGAGCAAAAACAGGAAGGCAAAATGCCG
CAAAAAAGGGAATAAGGGCGACACGGAAATGTTGAATACTCATACTCTTCCTTTTTCAATATTATTGAAG
CATTTATCAGGGTTATTGTCTCATGAGCGGATACATATTTGAATGTATTTAGAAAAATAAACAAATAGGG
GTTCCGCGCACATTTCCCCGAAAAGTGCCACCTGACGTCCTCGGCGCGTGACGTCTAAGAAACCATTATT
ATCATGACATTAACCTATAAAAATAGGCGTATCACGAGGCCCTTTCGTCTCGCGCGTTTCGGTGATGACG
GTGAAAACCTCTGACACATGCAGCTCCCGGAGACGGTCACAGCTTGTCTGTAAGCGGATGCCGGGAGCAG
ACAAGCCCGTCAGGGCGCGTCAGCGGGTGTTGGCGGGTGTCGGGGCTGGCTTAACTATGCGGCATCAGAG
CAGATTGTACTGAGAGTGCACCATACCACCTTTTCAATTCATCATTTTTTTTTTATTCTTTTTTTTGATT
TCGGTTTCCTTGAAATTTTTTTGATTCGGTAATCTCCGAACAGAAGGAAGAACGAAGGAAGGAGCACAGA
CTTAGATTGGTATATATACGCATATTGGGTCAGCAGTACAGAACCCTCGACGAAGTTGTAAGTGGTGGAT
CAGATATCATCATTGTTGGCAGAGGACTTTTCGCCAAGGGTAGAGATCCTAATACTAAACTCACAAATTA
GAGCTTCAATTTAATTATATCAGTTATTACCCTATGCGGTGTGAAATACCGCACAGATGCGTAAGGAGAA
AATACCGCATCAGGAAATTGTAAGCGTTAATATTTTGTTAAAATTCGCGTTAAATTTTTGTTAAATCAGC
TCATTTTTTAACCAATAGGCCGAAATCGGCAAAATCCCTTATAAATCAAAAGAATAGACCGAGATAGGGT
[37 nt withheld, positions 2941-2977]
AAAGAACGTGGACTCCAACGTCAAAGG
[49 nt withheld, positions 3005-3053]
T
[91 nt withheld, positions 3055-3145]
G
[124 nt withheld, positions 3147-3270]
CCATTCGCCATTCAGGCTGCGCAACTGTTGGGAAGGGCGATCGGTGCGGGCCTCTTCGCTATTACGCCAG
CTGGCGAAAGGGGGATGTGCTGCAAGGCGATTAAGTTGGGTAACGCCAGGGTTTTCCCAGTCACGACGTT
GTAAAACGACGGCCAGTGAATTGTAATACGACTCACTATAGGGGGCCAGCGTGGCCGTTTAAACATTTAA
ATGGCCGGCCGCTGCCACCGTTGTTTCCACCGAAGAAACCACCGTTGCCGTAACCACCACGACGGTTGTT
GCTAAAGAAGCTGCCACCGCCACGGCCACCGTTGTAGCCGCCGTTGTTGTTATTGTAGTTGCTACTGTTA
TTTCTGGCACTTCTTGGTTTTCCTCTTAAGTGAGGAGGAACATAACCATTCTCGTTGTTGTCGTTGATGC
TTAAATTTTGCACTTGTTCGCTCAGTTCAGCCATAATATGAAATGCTTTTCTTGTTGTTCTTACGGAATA
CCACTTGCCACCTATCACCACAACTAACTTTTTCCCGTTCCTCCATCTCTTTTATATTTTTTTTCTGGAG
TTCAAGAGAAAAAAAAAGAAAAAGCAAAAAGAAAAAAGGAAAGCGCGCCTCGTTCAGAATGACACGTATA
GAATGATGCATTACCTTGTCATCTTCAGTATCATACTGTTCGTATACATACTTACTGACATTCATAGGTA
TACATATATACACATGTATATATATCGTATGCTGCAGCTTTAAATAATCGGTGTCAAGATCTGAGCTCCA
CCGCGGTGGCGGCCGCTTATTTACTCAGGATCCCGCATGTTGCAGGTGGGAGTTCCAGCTCCCGGGAAAC
AGCTGCAAGAATTACTCGTGAGTAAGGAAAGAGTGAGGAACTATCGCATACCTGCATTTAAAGATGCCGA
TTTGGGCGCGAATCCTTTATTTTGGCTTCACCCTCATACTATTATCAGGGCCAGAAAAAGGAAGTGTTTC
CCTCCTTCTTGAATTGATGTTACCCTCATAAAGCACGTGGCCTCTTATCGAGAAAGAAATTACCGTCGCT
CGTGATTTGTTTGCAAAAAGAACAAAACTGAAAAAACCCAGACACGCTCGACTTCCTGTCTTCCTATTGA
TTGCAGCTTCCAATTTCGTCACACAACAAGGTCCTAGCGACGGCTCACAGGTTTTGTAACAAGCAATCGA
AGGTTCTGGAATGGCGGGAAAGGGTTTAGTACCACATGCTATGATGCCCACTGTGATCTCCAGAGCAAAG
TTCGTTCGATCGTACTGTTACTCTCTCTCTTTCAAACAGAATTGTCCGAATCGTGTGACAACAACAGCCT
GTTCTCACACACTCTTTTCTTCTAACCAAGGGGGTGGTTTAGTTTAGTAGAACCTCGTGAAACTTACATT
TACATATATATAAACTTGCATAAATTGGTCAATGCAAGAAATACATATTTGGTCTTTTCTAATTCGTAGT
TTTTCAAGTTCTTAGATGCTTTCTTTTTCTCTTTTTTACAGATCATCAAGGAAGTAATTATCTACTTTTT
ACAACAAATATAAAACACCGCGGTGGCGGCCGCTAAAATCATGGCTAGCCCGAAAAAAAAGAGAAAAGTA
GCCCCACCAACGGACGTTTCACTTGGTGACGAATTACATTTAGACGGTGAGGATGTAGCTATGGCACATG
CCGATGCTCTTGATGATTTTGATCTGGACATGTTAGGTGATGGGGATTCTCCCGGCCCCGGATTTACACC
ACATGATTCTGCTCCGTATGGCGCGTTGGACATGGCAGATTTCGAATTTGAACAGATGTTTACTGATGCA
CTTGGTATCGACGAATATGGAGGTGAATTCGGAGCAGATGATACTAGAGTTGAAGTCCAACCTCCAGCCC
AATGGGTATTGGATTTGATCGAGGCCTCACCCATAGCAAGTGTTGTTAGTGATCCCAGATTGGCTGATAA
TCCTTTGATTGCTATCAACCAGGCCTTTACCGATCTAACTGGGTATTCTGAGGAAGAATGTGTTGGTCGT
AATTGTAGATTTTTGGCAGGATCTGGTTCTGAACCCTGGCTAACAGATAAGATCCGTCAAGGTGTTCGTG
AGCATAAACCCGTGTTGGTTGAGATTTTGAATTACAAAAAGGATGGTACTCCTTTTCGTAATGCAGTTTT
GGTGGCACCAATCTATGATGACGATGATGAATTACTATACTTCCTTGGTAGCCAAGTGGAAGTGGATGAC
GATCAACCGAACATGGGCATGGCCCGTAGAGAACGTGCTGCGGAGATGTTAAAAACTCTTTCACCACGTC
AATTAGAAGTCACAACTCTGGTTGCATCAGGCCTAAGAAATAAAGAAGTGGCTGCCAGACTGGGTCTTTC
AGAAAAAACTGTCAAAATGCACAGAGGTTTGGTAATGGAAAAATTAAACTTAAAAACGAGTGCAGATTTA
GTTAGAATTGCCGTAGAAGCAGGTATTTAAGTCGACCTCGAGTAATGATCATGTAATTAGTTATGTCACG
CTTACATTCACGCCCTCCCCCCACATCCGCTCTAACCGAAAAGGAAGGAGTTAGACAACCTGAAGTCTAG
GTCCCTATTTATTTTTTTATAGTTATGTTAGTATTAAGAACGTTATTTATATTTCAAATTTTTCTTTTTT
TTCTGTACAGACGCGTGTACGCATGTAACATTATACTGAAAACCTTGCTTGAGAAGGTTTTGGGACGCTC
GAAGGCTTTAATTTGCGGCCTTATCGCCGGCGAATAAATTAAGGCGCGCCAACATATCCGGAGGTACCCA
AAGCCGAATCCACCACGGTCACCGTTGTTTCTGAAGAAACCACCACGGCCGCCACCGTTGTTGAAACCAC
CACGAGGAGCAGAATCGCCTCTTCTGCCACCACCGTTACGGATGTGAGGTGGAACGTAACCACCACGTCT
TTGTTGCCCTTCAGGCATGGAAACTTGCTCTGCTAACTCAGTCATATTGGATATATGTATTACTTTCTTT
ATTTTTTGTAGTTTAGTCTTCTATTTCTTTTATAGTTTGGTATCTTTTTGCAAAAAATTTACCTCTATAT
CGTGTTCGTGCGTATTTCTTCCTCTATAATATGAAAAGAAAGGCAGTAGTCTTGGTTTTCTATTATTCCA
AATATTACAAGAATACCCAGAACCACAAGAAGCAGAAGAAACTAACTGCTTTATATACTTAATTTCCCGC
CACAAGCTCATCGCCCAGAAGTTTTTTTCAGTTTTTCACCTGACAATCTGGCAGCTCGCTGAAAAATTTT
CACCTGGGGTCGCCTGCTACGTAGAGTGATCACGTTTATGAATAGCACATTATATAGTGGCCCAGACGGT
CTGATGGTAGTTCATGTAGTTAAGAATAAATACTCTGTTTGTGTGATTTCTATGTGTACGTTATCTATAT
AAATATTGTTGATGGTGGTAGCTGTGGGCTGTGTTCTATGCTAGGACACCCTTAGTGGATGGAACGTCAT
CGCGACCCGTAGGTGTTCTTGCCTCTCTGATGGCGATGGCGAGCGCCTTGAAAGCTGATTCGGAGCGGTG
GTGGTCGTTGGTGCCCCGCAGACAGTCCACATGCATGGTGATACGCGCCTCAGTGGCGAAACTCTCCAAG
AAGTGCGGGATCATCTCTGTGGATAGCTGGCCTATGCGTTCTCGCTTCAGGCCCAGCTCCACCACGGCGA
AAGGCCTATTGGAGAAGTCAACCACAGCGCGGCTCAGCGCCTCGTCCAGTGGTGCAAACCCATGCCCGAA
CCTCTTGATACCACGCACGGAGCCAAGCGCCTCCTTGAACGCTTGGCCCAGCGCAATCCCACAGTCCTCA
ACAGTGTGGTGGTCATCGATGTGCAAGTCCCCTATACACTCCAGGATCAGAGACCACCCGCCATGCTTCG
CCAGCGCAGTCAACATGTGGTCCAAAAACCCAACTCCAGTGTGCACATGGATGGTCTGCCCATCACCACT
AGCATATTCCTTGCCCAGTATGCTCTCCCGTACAGAAACAGACCCACCGTCAAGATCCAGCGCCAGCTGT
ATATTCGTCTCCTGCGTAACCCTCTTAACAAACGCCATCCTTTGCTCGATGCTTCTCTTTGCTTCAATTA
TCTCAACTTTAAGTAAACCTGAAGTAAACTAGAACTAGATTAAATCAGAAGGCATCCGCAGCTTTATATA
CATATAGAGCCTCTTTGCCTTCGTTTATCTTGCCTGCTCATTTTTTAGTATATTCTTCGAAGAAATCACA
TTACTTTATATAATGTATAATTCATTATGTGATAATGCCAATCGCTAAGAAAAAAAAAGAGTCATCCGCT
AGGTGGAAAAAAAAAAATGAAAATCATTACCGAGGCATAAAAAAATATAGAGTGTACTAGAGGAGGCCAA
GAGTAATAGAAAAAGAAAATTGCGGGAAAGGACTGTGTTATGACTTCCCTGACTAATGCCGTGTTCAAAC
GATACCTGGCAGTGACTCCTAGCGCTCACCAAGCTCTTAAAACGAGAATTAAGAAAAAGTCGTCATCTTT
CGATAAGTTTTTCCCACAGCAAAGCAATAGTAGAAAAAAACAATGGGAAACGTTGAATGAAGACAAAGCG
TCGTGGTTTAAAAGGAAATACGCTCACGTACATGCTAGGGAACAGGACCGTGCAGCGGCCAGCGTGGCCG
TTTAAACATTTAAATGGCCGGCC
